>Addgene plasmid #57714 | Dendra2-EB1-N-18 | depositor partial sequence | sequence record 88868 | insert sequence
AGATCCGCTAGCGCCACC
[390 nt withheld, positions 19-408]
CAAGGTCAAGAAACTGCAGTGGCTCCTTCCCTTGTTGCTCCAGCTCTGAATAAACCGAAGAAACCTCTCA
CTTCTAGCAGTGCAGCTCCCCAGAGGCCCATCTCAACACAGAGAACCGCTGCGGCTCCTAAGGCTGGCCC
TGGTGTGGTGCGAAAGAACCCTGGTGTGGGCAACGGAGACGACGAGGCAGCTGAGTTGATGCAGCAGGTC
AACGTATTGAAACTTACTGTTGAAGACTTGGAGAAAGAGAGGGATTTCTACTTCGGAAAGCTACGGAACA
TTGAATTGATTTGCCAGGAGAACGAGGGGGAAAACGACCCTGTATTGCAGAGGATTGTAGACATTCTGTA
TGCCACAGATGAAGGCTTTGTGATACCTGATGAAGGGGGCCCACAGGAGGAGCAAGAAGAGTATAGCAGC
GGTGGAGCAAGCGCAGCCAGTGGTAGCGCGGATCCACCGGTCGCCACCATGAACACCCCGGGAATTAACC
TGATCAAGGAGGACATGCGCGTGAAGGTGCACATGGAGGGCAACGTGAACGGCCACGCCTTCGTGATCGA
GGGCGAGGGCAAGGGCAAGCCCTACGAGGGCACCCAGACCGCCAACCTGACCGTGAAGGAGGGCGCCCCC
CTGCCCTTCAGCTACGACATCCTGACCACCGCCGTGCACTACGGCAACCGGGTGTTCACCAAGTACCCCG
AGGACATCCCCGACTACTTCAAGCAGAGCTTCCCCGAGGGCTACAGCTGGGAGCGCACCATGACCTTCGA
GGACAAGGGCATCTGCACCATCCGCAGCGACATCAGCCTGGAGGGCGACTGCTTCTTCCAGAACGTGCGC
TTCAAGGGCACCAACTTCCCCCCCAACGGCCCCGTGATGCAGAAGAAGACCCTGAAGTGGGAGCCCAGCA
CCGAGAAGCTGCACGTGCGCGACGGCCTGCTGGTGGGCAACATCAACATGGCCCTGCTGCTGGAGGGCGG
CGGCCACTACCTGTGCGACTTCAAGACCACCTACAAGGCCAAGAAGGTGGTGCAGCTGCCCGACGCCCAC
TTCGTGGACCACCGCATCGAGATCCTGGGCAACGACAGCGACTACAACAAGGTGAAGCTGTACGAGCACG
CCGTGGCCCGCTACAGCCCCCTGCCCAGCCAGGTGTGGTAAGCGGCCGCGACTCTAGATCATAATCAGCC
ATACCACA
