>Addgene plasmid #57714 | Dendra2-EB1-N-18 | addgene partial sequence | sequence record 121914 | SV40pA-R 5'-GAAATTTGTGATGCTATTGC-3'
GTTACAACAACAATTGCATTCATTTTATGTTTCAGGTTCAGGGGGAGGTGTGGGAGGTTTTTTTAAAGCA
AGTAAAACCTCTACAAATGTGGTATGGCTGATTATGATCTAGAGTCGCGGCCGCTTACCACACCTGGCTG
GGCAGGGGGCTGTAGCGGGCCACGGCGTGCTCGTACAGCTTCACCTTGTTGTAGTCGCTGTCGTTGCCCA
GGATCTCGATGCGGTGGTCCACGAAGTGGGCGTCGGGCAGCTGCACCACCTTCTTGGCCTTGTAGGTGGT
CTTGAAGTCGCACAGGTAGTGGCCGCCGCCCTCCAGCAGCAGGGCCATGTTGATGTTGCCCACCAGCAGG
CCGTCGCGCACGTGCAGCTTCTCGGTGCTGGGCTCCCACTTCAGGGTCTTCTTCTGCATCACGGGGCCGT
TGGGGGGGAAGTTGGTGCCCTTGAAGCGCACGTTCTGGAAGAAGCAGTCGCCCTCCAGGCTGATGTCGCT
GCGGATGGTGCAGATGCCCTTGTCCTCGAAGGTCATGGTGCGCTCCCAGCTGTAGCCCTC
