>Addgene plasmid #57714 | Dendra2-EB1-N-18 | addgene partial sequence | sequence record 123253 | CMV-F 5'-CGCAAATGGGCGGTAGGCGTG-3'
CTGGTTTAGTGAACCGTCAGATCCGCTAGCGCCACC
[390 nt withheld, positions 37-426]
CAAGGTCAAGAAACTGCAGTGGCTCCTTCCCTTGTTGCTCCAGCTCTGAATAAACCGAAGAAACCTCTCA
CTTCTAGCAGTGCAGCTCCCCAGAGGCCCATCTCAACACAGAGAACCGCTGCGGCTCCTAAGGCTGGCCC
TGGTGTGGTGCGAAAGAACCCTGGTGTGGGCAACGGAGACGACGAGGCAGCTGAGTTGATGCAGCAGGTC
AACGTATTGAAACTTACTGTTGAAGACTTGGAGAAAGAGAGGGATTTCTACTTCGGAAAGCTACGGAACA
TTGAATTGATTTGCCAGGAGAACGAGGGGGAAAACGACCCTGTATTGCAGAGGATTGTAGACATTCTGTA
TGCCACAGATGAAGGCTTTGTGATACCTGATGAAGGGGGCCCACAGGAGGAGCAAGAAGAGTATAGCAGC
GGTG
