[The description below was written by a language model from this plasmid's Addgene catalogue record.]
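Description:
Dendra2-EB1-N-18 is a mammalian expression plasmid built on the Dendra2-N1 backbone (about 4.75 kb without insert), an N1-style fusion vector in which a gene of interest is placed upstream of the fluorescent protein. It is propagated in E. coli under kanamycin selection and is recorded as low copy. In mammalian cells, the neomycin resistance marker allows selection of stable transfectants with G418. No feature table accompanies the record, so the origin of replication and other backbone elements are not explicitly listed. The use of an SV40 polyA reverse sequencing primer suggests that an SV40 polyadenylation signal lies downstream of the expression cassette.

The insert is human EB1 (gene MAPRE1), a microtubule end-binding protein, expressed from the CMV immediate-early promoter for strong constitutive transcription in mammalian cells. Dendra2 is fused to the C terminus of EB1. The "N-18" in the name probably denotes the fusion orientation and the linker length, though the record does not define it, and the cloning method is listed as unknown. Dendra2 is a green-to-red photoconvertible fluorescent protein. The two recorded spectral pairs correspond to its unconverted green state (excitation 490 nm, emission 507 nm) and its photoconverted red state (excitation 553 nm, emission 573 nm).

The stated purpose is localization labelling of the microtubule end-binding protein, so the construct serves as a live-cell imaging marker for EB1. Because Dendra2 can be photoconverted, a chosen subpopulation of the fusion protein can be optically highlighted and followed over time. It can also be used for photoactivation-based imaging approaches.
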