Addgene plasmid #57714: Dendra2-EB1-N-18
Purpose: Localization: MT End Binding Protein, Excitation: 490 / 553, Emission: 507 / 573
Depositing lab: Michael Davidson. Depositing organization: Florida State University, Tallahassee.
Backbone
  Vector backbone: Dendra2-N1
  Backbone size w/o insert (bp): 4750
  Vector type: Mammalian Expression
  Selectable markers: Neomycin (select with G418)
Growth in bacteria
  Bacterial resistance: Kanamycin, 50 μg/mL
  Growth temperature: 37°C
  Growth strain: DH5alpha
  Copy number: Low Copy
Gene/Insert
  Gene/Insert name: EB1 (alt name: NM_012325.2)
  Species: H. sapiens (human)
  Entrez Gene: MAPRE1 (a.k.a. EB1)
  Promoter: CMV
  Tag / fusion protein: Dendra2 (C terminal on backbone)
  Cloning method: Unknown
  Sequencing primers: 5′ CMV-F; 3′ SV40pA-R
Terms and licenses: Academic/Nonprofit Terms; Industry Terms
Depositor comments: . Excitation = 490 / 553; Emission = 507 / 573
How to cite: Dendra2-EB1-N-18 was a gift from Michael Davidson (Addgene plasmid # 57714 ; http://n2t.net/addgene:57714 ; RRID:Addgene_57714)
